>Addgene plasmid #50870 | pcDNA3.1 Flag YFP hNKCC1 N680C A734C (NT816) | depositor full sequence | sequence record 76343 | Full Sequence
GCTAGCCCGGGCACGGCCGCCACCATGGGAGACTACAAAGACCATGACGGTGATTATAAAGATCACGACA
TCGACTACAAGGATGACGATGACAAGGGTGACCCTACCGTCAGCAAGGGCGAGGAGCTGTTCACCGGGGT
GGTGCCCATCCTGGTCGAGCTGGACGGCGACGTAAACGGCCACAAGTTCAGCGTGTCCGGCGAGGGCGAG
GGCGATGCCACCTACGGCAAGCTGACCCTGAAGTTCATCTGCACCACCGGCAAGCTGCCCGTGCCCTGGC
CCACCCTCGTGACCACCTTCGGCTACGGCCTGATGTGCTTCGCCCGCTACCCCGACCACATGAAGCAGCA
CGACTTCTTCAAGTCCGCCATGCCCGAAGGCTACGTCCAGGAGCGCACCATCTTCTTCAAGGACGACGGC
AACTACAAGACCCGCGCCGAGGTGAAGTTCGAGGGCGACACCCTGGTGAACCGCATCGAGCTGAAGGGCA
TCGACTTCAAGGAGGACGGCAACATCCTAGGGCACAAGCTGGAGTACAACTACAACAGCCACAACGTTTA
TATCATGGCCGACAAGCAGAAGAACGGCATCAAGGTGAACTTCAAGATCCGCCACAACATCGAGGACGGC
AGCGTGCAGCTCGCCGACCACTACCAGCAGAACACCCCCATCGGCGACGGCCCCGTGCTGCTGCCCGACA
ACCACTACCTGAGCTACCAGTCCAAACTGAGCAAAGACCCCAACGAGAAGCGCGATCACATGGTCCTGCT
GGAGTTCGTGACCGCCGCCGGGATCACTCTCGGCATGGACGAGCTCTACAAGGGTGACCTGGAGCCGAGG
CCCACGGCTCCTAGCTCCGGCGCGCCAGGCCTCGCCGGAGTCGGCGAAACGCCGAGCGCCGCTGCGCTGG
CCGCAGCCAGGGTGGAACTGCCCGGAACCGCTGTGCCCTCGGTGCCGGAGGATGCTGCGCCCGCGAGCCG
GGACGGGGGCGGGGTCCGCGATGAGGGACCAGCCGCCGCCGGTGACGGCCTGGGCAGACCCTTGGGGCCT
ACCCCGAGCCAGAGCCGTTTCCAGGTGGACCTCGTTTCCGAGAACGCAGGGCGGGCTGCTGCTGCGGCGG
CGGCGGCTGCTGCGGCCGCCGCCGCTGCTGGTGCCGGGGCGGGGGCCAAGCAGACTCCTGCCGACGGGGA
AGCCAGCGGCGAGAGCGAGCCAGCTAAAGGCAGCGAGGAAGCCAAAGGCCGCTTCCGCGTTAACTTCGTA
GATCCTGCTGCCAGCTCGTCCGCAGAAGATAGCCTGTCAGATGCCGCCGGGGTCGGAGTCGATGGACCCA
ACGTGAGCTTCCAGAACGGCGGGGACACGGTACTGAGCGAGGGCAGCAGCCTCCATTCCGGTGGCGGCGG
CGGCTCCGGCCACCACCAGCACTACTATTATGATACCCACACCAACACCTACTATCTGCGCACCTTCGGC
CACAACACAATGGACGCGGTACCCAGGATCGACCACTACCGGCACACAGCCGCGCAGCTCGGCGAGAAGC
TGCTCCGGCCTAGCCTGGCCGAGCTGCATGACGAGCTGGAAAAGGAACCTTTTGAGGATGGCTTTGCAAA
TGGGGAAGAAAGCACTCCAACACGTGATGCTGTGGTCACGTACACGGCCGAAAGTAAAGGAGTCGTGAAG
TTTGGCTGGATCAAGGGTGTACTAGTACGTTGTATGTTAAACATTTGGGGTGTGATGCTTTTCATTCGTC
TCTCATGGATTGTGGGACAAGCTGGAATTGGTCTATCAGTCCTTGTAATAATGATGGCTACTGTTGTGAC
AACTATCACAGGATTGTCCACTAGCGCCATCGCAACTAATGGATTTGTAAGGGGAGGCGGCGCATATTAT
TTAATATCTAGAAGTCTAGGGCCTGAATTTGGTGGTGCCATTGGTCTAATCTTCGCCTTTGCCAACGCTG
TTGCTGTTGCTATGTATGTGGTTGGATTTGCAGAAACCGTGGTGGAGTTGCTGAAAGAACATTCCATTCT
TATGATAGATGAAATCAATGACATCCGGATTATTGGAGCCATTACAGTCGTGATTCTTTTAGGTATCTCA
GTAGCCGGTATGGAGTGGGAAGCAAAAGCTCAGATTGTTCTTTTGGTGATCCTACTTCTTGCTATTGGTG
ATTTCGTCATAGGAACATTTATCCCACTCGAGAGCAAGAAGCCAAAAGGGTTTTTTGGCTATAAATCTGA
AATCTTTAATGAGAACTTTGGCCCCGATTTTCGAGAAGAAGAAACTTTCTTTTCTGTATTTGCCATCTTT
TTTCCTGCTGCAACTGGAATTCTGGCTGGCGCAAATATCTCAGGTGATCTTGCAGATCCTCAGTCAGCCA
TACCCAAAGGAACACTCCTAGCCATTTTAATTACTACATTGGTTTATGTAGGAATTGCCGTGTCTGTAGG
TTCTTGTGTCGTACGCGATGCCACTGGTAATGTTAATGACACTATCGTAACAGAGCTAACAAACTGTACT
AGCGCAGCCTGCAAATTAAACTTTGATTTTTCATCTTGTGAATCCAGTCCTTGTAGCTACGGCCTAATGA
ACAACTTTCAGGTAATGAGTATGGTGTCAGGATTTACACCACTAATTTCCGCGGGCATATTCTCTGCCAC
TCTTTCTAGCGCATTAGCATCCCTAGTGAGTGCTCCCAAGATATTTCAGGCCCTATGTAAAGACAACATC
TACCCCGCTTTCCAGATGTTTGCTAAAGGTTATGGGAAAAATAATGAGCCATTACGTGGCTACATCTTAA
CATTCTTAATTGCACTTGGATTCATCTTAATTGCCGAACTGAATGTTATTGCACCAATTATCTCATGTTT
CTTCCTTGCCAGCTATGCCCTCATCAATTTTTCAGTATTCCATGCTTCACTGGCCAAAAGCCCAGGATGG
CGACCGGCATTTAAATACTACAATATGTGGATCTCACTTCTTGGAGCAATTCTTTGTTGCATAGTAATGT
TCGTCATTAACTGGTGGTGTGCTTTGCTAACCTACGTGATAGTCCTTGGTCTCTATATTTATGTTACCTA
CAAAAAACCCGATGTGAATTGGGGATCCTCTACACAAGCCCTGACTTACCTCAATGCCCTGCAACATAGT
ATTAGGCTTTCTGGCGTGGAGGACCATGTGAAAAACTTTAGGCCACAGTGTCTTGTTATGACAGGAGCGC
CAAACTCACGGCCGGCCTTACTTCATCTTGTTCACGATTTCACAAAAAATGTTGGTTTGATGATCTGTGG
ACACGTACACATGGGACCACGCAGACAAGCCATGAAAGAAATGTCCATCGACCAAGCCAAATATCAGCGC
TGGCTTATTAAGAACAAAATGAAGGCTTTTTATGCACCAGTACATGCAGATGACCTCAGAGAAGGGGCCC
AATACTTGATGCAGGCTGCTGGCCTGGGCCGTATGAAGCCAAACACACTAGTCCTTGGATTTAAGAAAGA
TTGGTTGCAAGCAGATATGAGGGATGTGGATATGTACATAAACTTATTTCACGATGCTTTTGACATACAA
TATGGCGTAGTGGTTATTCGCCTAAAAGAAGGTCTGGATATTAGTCACCTGCAGGGACAAGAAGAATTAT
TGTCATCACAAGAGAAATCTCCTGGCACCAAGGATGTCGTAGTAAGTGTGGAATATAGTAAAAAGTCCGA
TTTAGATACTTCGAAACCCCTCAGTGAAAAACCAATTACCCATAAAGTCGAGGAAGAAGATGGCAAGACT
GCAACTCAACCACTGTTGAAAAAAGAATCCAAAGGCCCTATTGTGCCTTTGAATGTAGCTGACCAAAAGC
TTCTTGAAGCTAGTACACAGTTTCAGAAAAAACAAGGAAAGAATACTATTGATGTCTGGTGGCTTTTTGA
TGACGGAGGTCTGACCTTATTGATACCTTACCTTCTGACGACCAAGAAAAAATGGAAAGACTGTAAGATC
AGAGTATTCATTGGTGGAAAGATAAACAGAATAGACCATGACCGGAGAGCGATGGCTACTTTACTGAGCA
AGTTCAGAATCGATTTTTCTGACATCATGGTTCTAGGAGACATCAATACCAAACCAAAGAAAGAAAACAT
TATAGCTTTCGAGGAAATCATTGAGCCATACAGACTTCACGAAGATGATAAAGAGCAAGATATCGCAGAT
AAAATGAAAGAAGATGAACCCTGGCGAATAACAGATAATGAATTGGAGCTGTATAAGACCAAGACATACC
GGCAGATCAGGTTAAATGAGTTATTAAAGGAACATTCAAGCACAGCTAACATTATTGTGATGAGTTTACC
GGTCGCACGAAAGGGTGCCGTTTCTAGTGCTCTCTACATGGCATGGTTAGAAGCACTATCTAAGGATCTA
CCACCAATCCTACTAGTTCGTGGGAATCATCAGAGTGTCCTTACCTTCTATTCATAATTAATTAAGTTTA
AACCCGCTGATCAGCCTCGACTGTGCCTTCTAGTTGCCAGCCATCTGTTGTTTGCCCCTCCCCCGTGCCT
TCCTTGACCCTGGAAGGTGCCACTCCCACTGTCCTTTCCTAATAAAATGAGGAAATTGCATCGCATTGTC
TGAGTAGGTGTCATTCTATTCTGGGGGGTGGGGTGGGGCAGGACAGCAAGGGGGAGGATTGGGAAGACAA
TAGCAGGCATGCTGGGGATGCGGTGGGCTCTATGGCTTCTGAGGCGGAAAGAACCAGCTGGGGCTCTAGG
GGGTATCCCC
[124 nt withheld, positions 4771-4894]
C
[91 nt withheld, positions 4896-4986]
A
[49 nt withheld, positions 4988-5036]
CCTTTGACGTTGGAGTCCACGTTCTTT
[37 nt withheld, positions 5064-5100]
ACCCTATCTCGGTCTATTCTTTTGATTTATAAGGGATTTTGCCGATTTCGGCCTATTGGTTAAAAAATGA
GCTGATTTAACAAAAATTTAACGCGAATTAATTCTGTGGAATGTGTGTCAGTTAGGGTGTGGAAAGTCCC
CAGGCTCCCCAGCAGGCAGAAGTATGCAAAGCATGCATCTCAATTAGTCAGCAACCAGGTGTGGAAAGTC
CCCAGGCTCCCCAGCAGGCAGAAGTATGCAAAGCATGCATCTCAATTAGTCAGCAACCATAGTCCCGCCC
CTAACTCCGCCCATCCCGCCCCTAACTCCGCCCAGTTCCGCCCATTCTCCGCCCCATGGCTGACTAATTT
TTTTTATTTATGCAGAGGCCGAGGCCGCCTCTGCCTCTGAGCTATTCCAGAAGTAGTGAGGAGGCTTTTT
TGGAGGCCTAGGCTTTTGCAAAAAGCTCCCGGGAGCTTGTATATCCATTTTCGGATCTGATCAAGAGACA
GGATGAGGATCGTTTCGCATGATTGAACAAGATGGATTGCACGCAGGTTCTCCGGCCGCTTGGGTGGAGA
GGCTATTCGGCTATGACTGGGCACAACAGACAATCGGCTGCTCTGATGCCGCCGTGTTCCGGCTGTCAGC
GCAGGGGCGCCCGGTTCTTTTTGTCAAGACCGACCTGTCCGGTGCCCTGAATGAACTGCAGGACGAGGCA
GCGCGGCTATCGTGGCTGGCCACGACGGGCGTTCCTTGCGCAGCTGTGCTCGACGTTGTCACTGAAGCGG
GAAGGGACTGGCTGCTATTGGGCGAAGTGCCGGGGCAGGATCTCCTGTCATCTCACCTTGCTCCTGCCGA
GAAAGTATCCATCATGGCTGATGCAATGCGGCGGCTGCATACGCTTGATCCGGCTACCTGCCCATTCGAC
CACCAAGCGAAACATCGCATCGAGCGAGCACGTACTCGGATGGAAGCCGGTCTTGTCGATCAGGATGATC
TGGACGAAGAGCATCAGGGGCTCGCGCCAGCCGAACTGTTCGCCAGGCTCAAGGCGCGCATGCCCGACGG
CGAGGATCTCGTCGTGACCCATGGCGATGCCTGCTTGCCGAATATCATGGTGGAAAATGGCCGCTTTTCT
GGATTCATCGACTGTGGCCGGCTGGGTGTGGCGGACCGCTATCAGGACATAGCGTTGGCTACCCGTGATA
TTGCTGAAGAGCTTGGCGGCGAATGGGCTGACCGCTTCCTCGTGCTTTACGGTATCGCCGCTCCCGATTC
GCAGCGCATCGCCTTCTATCGCCTTCTTGACGAGTTCTTCTGAGCGGGACTCTGGGGTTCGAAATGACCG
ACCAAGCGACGCCCAACCTGCCATCACGAGATTTCGATTCCACCGCCGCCTTCTATGAAAGGTTGGGCTT
CGGAATCGTTTTCCGGGACGCCGGCTGGATGATCCTCCAGCGCGGGGATCTCATGCTGGAGTTCTTCGCC
CACCCCAACTTGTTTATTGCAGCTTATAATGGTTACAAATAAAGCAATAGCATCACAAATTTCACAAATA
AAGCATTTTTTTCACTGCATTCTAGTTGTGGTTTGTCCAAACTCATCAATGTATCTTATCATGTCTGTAT
ACCGTCGACCTCTAGCTAGAGCTTGGCGTAATCATGGTCATAGCTGTTTCCTGTGTGAAATTGTTATCCG
CTCACAATTCCACACAACATACGAGCCGGAAGCATAAAGTGTAAAGCCTGGGGTGCCTAATGAGTGAGCT
AACTCACATTAATTGCGTTGCGCTCACTGCCCGCTTTCCAGTCGGGAAACCTGTCGTGCCAGCTGCATTA
ATGAATCGGCCAACGCGCGGGGAGAGGCGGTTTGCGTATTGGGCGCTCTTCCGCTTCCTCGCTCACTGAC
TCGCTGCGCTCGGTCGTTCGGCTGCGGCGAGCGGTATCAGCTCACTCAAAGGCGGTAATACGGTTATCCA
CAGAATCAGGGGATAACGCAGGAAAGAACATGTGAGCAAAAGGCCAGCAAAAGGCCAGGAACCGTAAAAA
GGCCGCGTTGCTGGCGTTTTTCCATAGGCTCCGCCCCCCTGACGAGCATCACAAAAATCGACGCTCAAGT
CAGAGGTGGCGAAACCCGACAGGACTATAAAGATACCAGGCGTTTCCCCCTGGAAGCTCCCTCGTGCGCT
CTCCTGTTCCGACCCTGCCGCTTACCGGATACCTGTCCGCCTTTCTCCCTTCGGGAAGCGTGGCGCTTTC
TCATAGCTCACGCTGTAGGTATCTCAGTTCGGTGTAGGTCGTTCGCTCCAAGCTGGGCTGTGTGCACGAA
CCCCCCGTTCAGCCCGACCGCTGCGCCTTATCCGGTAACTATCGTCTTGAGTCCAACCCGGTAAGACACG
ACTTATCGCCACTGGCAGCAGCCACTGGTAACAGGATTAGCAGAGCGAGGTATGTAGGCGGTGCTACAGA
GTTCTTGAAGTGGTGGCCTAACTACGGCTACACTAGAAGAACAGTATTTGGTATCTGCGCTCTGCTGAAG
CCAGTTACCTTCGGAAAAAGAGTTGGTAGCTCTTGATCCGGCAAACAAACCACCGCTGGTAGCGGTTTTT
TTGTTTGCAAGCAGCAGATTACGCGCAGAAAAAAAGGATCTCAAGAAGATCCTTTGATCTTTTCTACGGG
GTCTGACGCTCAGTGGAACGAAAACTCACGTTAAGGGATTTTGGTCATGAGATTATCAAAAAGGATCTTC
ACCTAGATCCTTTTAAATTAAAAATGAAGTTTTAAATCAATCTAAAGTATATATGAGTAAACTTGGTCTG
ACAGTTACCAATGCTTAATCAGTGAGGCACCTATCTCAGCGATCTGTCTATTTCGTTCATCCATAGTTGC
CTGACTCCCCGTCGTGTAGATAACTACGATACGGGAGGGCTTACCATCTGGCCCCAGTGCTGCAATGATA
CCGCGAGACCCACGCTCACCGGCTCCAGATTTATCAGCAATAAACCAGCCAGCCGGAAGGGCCGAGCGCA
GAAGTGGTCCTGCAACTTTATCCGCCTCCATCCAGTCTATTAATTGTTGCCGGGAAGCTAGAGTAAGTAG
TTCGCCAGTTAATAGTTTGCGCAACGTTGTTGCCATTGCTACAGGCATCGTGGTGTCACGCTCGTCGTTT
GGTATGGCTTCATTCAGCTCCGGTTCCCAACGATCAAGGCGAGTTACATGATCCCCCATGTTGTGCAAAA
AAGCGGTTAGCTCCTTCGGTCCTCCGATCGTTGTCAGAAGTAAGTTGGCCGCAGTGTTATCACTCATGGT
TATGGCAGCACTGCATAATTCTCTTACTGTCATGCCATCCGTAAGATGCTTTTCTGTGACTGGTGAGTAC
TCAACCAAGTCATTCTGAGAATAGTGTATGCGGCGACCGAGTTGCTCTTGCCCGGCGTCAATACGGGATA
ATACCGCGCCACATAGCAGAACTTTAAAAGTGCTCATCATTGGAAAACGTTCTTCGGGGCGAAAACTCTC
AAGGATCTTACCGCTGTTGAGATCCAGTTCGATGTAACCCACTCGTGCACCCAACTGATCTTCAGCATCT
TTTACTTTCACCAGCGTTTCTGGGTGAGCAAAAACAGGAAGGCAAAATGCCGCAAAAAAGGGAATAAGGG
CGACACGGAAATGTTGAATACTCATACTCTTCCTTTTTCAATATTATTGAAGCATTTATCAGGGTTATTG
TCTCATGAGCGGATACATATTTGAATGTATTTAGAAAAATAAACAAATAGGGGTTCCGCGCACATTTCCC
CGAAAAGTGCCACCTGACGTCGACGGATCGGGAGATCTCCCGATCCCCTATGGTGCACTCTCAGTACAAT
CTGCTCTGATGCCGCATAGTTAAGCCAGTATCTGCTCCCTGCTTGTGTGTTGGAGGTCGCTGAGTAGTGC
GCGAGCAAAATTTAAGCTACAACAAGGCAAGGCTTGACCGACAATTGCATGAAGAATCTGCTTAGGGTTA
GGCGTTTTGCGCTGCTTCGCGATGTACGGGCCAGATATACGCGTTGACATTGATTATTGACTAGTTATTA
ATAGTAATCAATTACGGGGTCATTAGTTCATAGCCCATATATGGAGTTCCGCGTTACATAACTTACGGTA
AATGGCCCGCCTGGCTGACCGCCCAACGACCCCCGCCCATTGACGTCAATAATGACGTATGTTCCCATAG
TAACGCCAATAGGGACTTTCCATTGACGTCAATGGGTGGAGTATTTACGGTAAACTGCCCACTTGGCAGT
ACATCAAGTGTATCATATGCCAAGTACGCCCCCTATTGACGTCAATGACGGTAAATGGCCCGCCTGGCAT
TATGCCCAGTACATGACCTTATGGGACTTTCCTACTTGGCAGTACATCTACGTATTAGTCATCGCTATTA
CCATGGTGATGCGGTTTTGGCAGTACATCAATGGGCGTGGATAGCGGTTTGACTCACGGGGATTTCCAAG
TCTCCACCCCATTGACGTCAATGGGAGTTTGTTTTGGCACCAAAATCAACGGGACTTTCCAAAATGTCGT
AACAACTCCGCCCCATTGACGCAAATGGGCGGTAGGCGTGTACGGTGGGAGGTCTATATAAGCAGAGCTC
TCTGGCTAACTAGAGAACCCACTGCTTACTGGCTTATCGAAATTAATACGACTCACTATAGGGAGACCCA
AGCTG
Features (pLannotate 1.2.2; 22 found; start..end, strand, type, name):
     31..96      +  CDS            3xFLAG: three tandem FLAG® epitope tags, followed by an enterokinase cleavage site
    109..822     +  CDS            mCitrine: mCitrine is a basic (constitutively fluorescent) yellow fluorescent protein published in 2001, derived from Aequorea victoria.
    829..4464    +  CDS            SLC12A2: S12A2_HUMAN - Also known as NKCC1. Experimental evidence at protein level: Swiss-Prot protein existence level 1. Cation-chloride cotransporter which mediates the electroneutral transport of chloride, potassium and/or sodium ions across the membrane. Plays a vital role in the regulation of ionic balance and cell volume. From Homo sapiens (Human).
   4501..4725    +  polyA_signal   bGH poly(A) signal: bovine growth hormone polyadenylation signal
   4729..4750    +  promoter       SV40 promoter (fragment): SV40 enhancer and early promoter
   4771..5199    +  rep_origin     f1 ori (sequence partly withheld): f1 bacteriophage origin of replication; arrow indicates direction of (+) strand synthesis
   5213..5542    +  promoter       SV40 promoter: SV40 enhancer and early promoter
   5609..6400    +  CDS            neo: KKA2_KLEPN - Also known as kan, nptII. Experimental evidence at protein level: Swiss-Prot protein existence level 1. Resistance to kanamycin, neomycin, paromomycin, ribostamycin, butirosin and gentamicin B. From Klebsiella pneumoniae.
   6424..6582    +  CDS            ble (fragment): BLE_KLEPN - Experimental evidence at protein level: Swiss-Prot protein existence level 1. Binding protein with a strong affinity to the bleomycin family of antibiotics. Binds to CL990; an antimitotic-antibiotic compound. From Klebsiella pneumoniae.
   6577..6698    +  polyA_signal   SV40 poly(A) signal: SV40 polyadenylation signal
   6771..6787    -  protein_bind   lac operator: The lac repressor binds to the lac operator to inhibit transcription in E. coli. This inhibition can be relieved by adding lactose or isopropyl-β-D-thiogalactopyranoside (IPTG). lac repressor encoded by lacI
   6795..6825    -  promoter       lac promoter: promoter for the E. coli lac operon
   6840..6861    -  protein_bind   CAP binding site: CAP binding activates transcription in the presence of cAMP. E. coli catabolite activator protein
   6874..6966    -  CDS            lacI (fragment): lac repressor; lacI; The lac repressor binds to the lac operator to inhibit transcription in E. coli. This inhibition can be relieved by adding lactose or isopropyl-β-D-thiogalactopyranoside (IPTG).
   7149..7734    -  rep_origin     ori: high-copy-number ColE1/pMB1/pBR322/pUC origin of replication
   7905..8765    -  CDS            AmpR: β-lactamase; bla; confers resistance to ampicillin, carbenicillin, and related antibiotics
   8766..8870    -  promoter       AmpR promoter: bla
   8929..8981    -  misc_feature   bom (fragment): basis of mobility region from pBR322
   9136..9515    +  enhancer       CMV enhancer: human cytomegalovirus immediate early enhancer
   9516..9719    +  promoter       CMV promoter: human cytomegalovirus (CMV) immediate early promoter
   9715..9748    +  LTR            5' LTR (truncated) (fragment): truncated 5' long terminal repeat (LTR) from HIV-1
   9764..9782    +  promoter       T7 promoter: promoter for bacteriophage T7 RNA polymerase
