[The description below was written by a language model from this plasmid's Addgene catalogue record and pLannotate feature annotations shown in this document.]
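Description:
pcDNA3.1 Flag YFP hNKCC1 N680C A734C (NT816) is a mammalian expression plasmid built on the pcDNA3.1 neo backbone. It carries a synthetic cDNA for the human Na-K-Cl cotransporter NKCC1 (SLC12A2), designed to contain convenient restriction sites. It is maintained in E. coli as a high-copy plasmid through a ColE1/pUC-type origin with ampicillin selection (AmpR), and it also has an f1 phage origin. For selection in mammalian cells, an SV40 early promoter drives the neomycin phosphotransferase gene, terminated by an SV40 poly(A) signal, which allows G418 selection of stable transfectants.

The payload is a single fusion open reading frame, inserted between NheI and PmeI sites, that is transcribed from the CMV immediate-early enhancer/promoter and terminated by the bovine growth hormone polyadenylation signal. A T7 promoter lies just upstream of the insert. The frame begins with a 3xFLAG epitope, which includes an enterokinase cleavage site. This is followed by a yellow fluorescent protein, which the sequence annotation identifies as mCitrine, and then by the NKCC1 coding region. The tags permit immunodetection or affinity capture and fluorescence visualisation of the transporter.

The construct derives from the depositor's wild-type plasmid (NT17) and differs by two cysteine substitutions, N680C and A734C. The associated publication concerns internal crosslinking between transmembrane domains 10 and 11/12, so the paired cysteines were presumably introduced to probe the molecular motions involved in ion transport and transporter activation. Short annotated fragments such as ble, lacI, bom and an HIV-1 LTR segment appear to be backbone remnants or sequence-similarity hits rather than functional elements.
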