Addgene plasmid #50870: pcDNA3.1 Flag YFP hNKCC1 N680C A734C (NT816)
Purpose: Expresses human NKCC1 N680C A734C mutant with an N-terminal 3xFLAG-YFP tag in mammalian cells. cDNA is synthetic, containing convenient restriction sites.
Depositing lab: Biff Forbush. Depositing organization: Yale University. Publication: Molecular Motions Involved in Na-K-Cl Cotransporter-mediated Ion Transport and Transporter Activation Revealed by Internal Crosslinking between Transmembrane Domains 10 and 11/12. Monette MY, Somasekharan S, Forbush B. J Biol Chem. 2014 Jan 22. 10.1074/jbc.M113.542258 PubMed 24451383.
Backbone
  Vector backbone: pcDNA 3.1 neo
  Backbone manufacturer: Life Technologies
  Backbone size w/o insert (bp): 5316
  Vector type: Mammalian Expression
  Selectable markers: Neomycin (select with G418)
Growth in bacteria
  Bacterial resistance: Ampicillin, 100 μg/mL
  Growth temperature: 37°C
  Growth strain: DH5alpha
  Copy number: High Copy
Gene/Insert
  Gene/Insert name: human NKCC1 (synthetic) (alt names: Slc12A2 (synthetic); Na-K-Cl cotransporter)
  Species: H. sapiens (human), Synthetic
  Insert size (bp): 4479
  Mutation: N680C A734C in hNKCC1 in NT17
  Entrez Gene: SLC12A2 (a.k.a. BSC, BSC-2, BSC2, CCC1, KILQS, NKCC1, PPP1R141)
  Promoter: CMV
  Tag / fusion protein: 3x Flag (N terminal on insert); YFP (N terminal on insert)
  Cloning method: Restriction Enzyme; 5′ cloning site NheI (not destroyed); 3′ cloning site PmeI (not destroyed)
  Sequencing primers: 5′ CMV-F; 3′ BGH-rev
Terms and licenses: Academic/Nonprofit Terms; Industry Terms: Not Available to Industry
Depositor comments: Plasmid constructed from pcDNA3.1 Flag YFP hNKCC1 WT (NT17). See Addgene plasmid# 49085 (http://www.addgene.org/49085/) for plasmid map of wild-type construct.
How to cite: pcDNA3.1 Flag YFP hNKCC1 N680C A734C (NT816) was a gift from Biff Forbush (Addgene plasmid # 50870 ; http://n2t.net/addgene:50870 ; RRID:Addgene_50870)
