>Addgene plasmid #50870 | pcDNA3.1 Flag YFP hNKCC1 N680C A734C (NT816) | addgene partial sequence | sequence record 79057 | hNKCC1-int-R 5'-ATATTTGGCTTGGTCGATGG-3'
CGTGTCCACAGATCATCAAACCAACATTTTTTGTGAAATCGTGAACAAGATGAAGTAAGGCCGGCCGTGA
GTTTGGCGCTCCTGTCATAACAAGACACTGTGGCCTAAAGTTTTTCACATGGTCCTCCACGCCAGAAAGC
CTAATACTATGTTGCAGGGCATTGAGGTAAGTCAGGGCTTGTGTAGAGGATCCCCAATTCACATCGGGTT
TTTTGTAGGTAACATAAATATAGAGACCAAGGACTATCACGTAGGTTAGCAAAGCACACCACCAGTTAAT
GACGAACATTACTATGCAACAAAGAATTGCTCCAAGAAGTGAGATCCACATATTGTAGTATTTAAATGCC
GGTCGCCATCCTGGGCTTTTGGCCAGTGAAGCATGGAATACTGAAAAATTGATGAGGGCATAGCTGGCAA
GGAAGAAACATGAGATAATTGGTGCAATAACATTCAGTTCGGCAATTAAGATGAATCCAAGTGCAATTAA
GAATGTTAAGATGTAGCCACGTAATGGCTCATTATTTTTCCCATAACCTTTAGCAAACATCTGGAAAGCG
GGGTAGATGTTGTCTTTACATAGGGCCTGAAATATCTTGGGAGCACTCACTAGGGATGCTAATGCGCTAG
AAAGAGTGGCAGAGAATATGCCCGCGGAAATTAGTGGTGTAAATCCTGACACCATACTCATTACCTGAAA
GTTGTTCATTAGGCCGTAGCTACAAGGACTGGATTCACAAGATGAAAAATCAAAGTTTAATTTGCAGGCT
GCGCTAGTACAGTTTGTTAGCTCTGTTACGATAGTGTCATTAACATTACCAGTGGCATCGCGTACGACAC
AAGAACCTACAGACACGGCAATTCCTACATAAACCAATGTAGTAATTAAAATGGCTAG
