>Addgene plasmid #50870 | pcDNA3.1 Flag YFP hNKCC1 N680C A734C (NT816) | addgene partial sequence | sequence record 79769 | CMV-F (5'-CGCAAATGGGCGGTAGGCGTG-3')
CGGCCGCCACCATGGGAGACTACAAAGACCATGACGGTGATTATAAAGATCACGACATCGACTACAAGGA
TGACGATGACAAGGGTGACCCTACCGTCAGCAAGGGCGAGGAGCTGTTCACCGGGGTGGTGCCCATCCTG
GTCGAGCTGGACGGCGACGTAAACGGCCACAAGTTCAGCGTGTCCGGCGAGGGCGAGGGCGATGCCACCT
ACGGCAAGCTGACCCTGAAGTTCATCTGCACCACCGGCAAGCTGCCCGTGCCCTGGCCCACCCTCGTGAC
CACCTTCGGCTACGGCCTGATGTGCTTCGCCCGCTACCCCGACCACATGAAGCAGCACGACTTCTTCAAG
TCCGCCATGCCCGAAGGCTACGTCCAGGAGCGCACCATCTTCTTCAAGGACGACGGCAACTACAAGACCC
GCGCCGAGGTGAAGTTCGAGGGCGACACCCTGGTGAACCGCATCGAGCTGAAGGGCATCGACTTCAAGGA
GGACGGCAACATCCTAGGGCACAAGCTGGAGTACAACTACAACAGCCACAACGTTTATATCATGGCCGAC
AAGCAGAAGAACGGCATCAAGGTGAACTTCAAGATCCGCCACAACATCGAGGACGGCAGCGTGCAGCTCG
CCGACCACTACCAGCAGAACACCCCCATCGGCGACGGCCCCGTGCTGCTGCCCGACAACCACTACCTGAG
CTACCAGTCCAAACTGAGCAAAGACCCCAACGAGAAGCGCGATCACATGGTCCTGCTGGAGTTCGTGACC
GCCGCCGGGATCACTCTCGGCATGGACGAGCTCTACAAGGGTGACCTGGAGCCGAGGCCCACGGCTCCTA
GCTCCGGCGCGCCAGGCCTCGCCGGAGTCGGCGAAACGCCGAGCGCCGCTGCGCTGGCCGCAGCCAGGGT
GGAACTGCCCGGAACCGCTGTGCCCTCGGTGCCGGAGGATGCTGCGCCCGCGAGCCGG
